Addgene plasmid #141804: TFORF1241
Purpose: Lentiviral vector for overexpressing transcription factor ORFs with unique 24-bp barcodes. Barcodes facilitate identification of transcription factors in pooled screens.
Depositing lab: Feng Zhang. Depositing organization: Broad Institute. Publication: A transcription factor atlas of directed differentiation. Joung J, Ma S, Tay T, Geiger-Schuller KR, Kirchgatterer PC, Verdine VK, Guo B, Arias-Garcia MA, Allen WE, Singh A, Kuksenko O, Abudayyeh OO, Gootenberg JS, Fu Z, Macrae RK, Buenrostro JD, Regev A, Zhang F. Cell. 2023 Jan 5;186(1):209-229.e26. doi: 10.1016/j.cell.2022.11.026. PubMed 36608654.
Backbone
  Vector backbone: pLX_TRC317
  Backbone manufacturer: Broad Institute Genetic Perturbation Platform
  Backbone size w/o insert (bp): 8264
  Vector type: Mammalian Expression, Lentiviral
  Selectable markers: Puromycin
Growth in bacteria
  Bacterial resistance: Ampicillin, 100 μg/mL
  Growth temperature: 37°C
  Growth strain: NEB Stable
  Copy number: High Copy
Gene/Insert
  Gene/Insert name: LBX2
  Species: H. sapiens (human)
  Insert size (bp): 698
  Entrez Gene: LBX2 (a.k.a. LP3727)
  Promoter: EF1a
  Cloning method: Unknown
  Sequencing primers: 5′ GGGTGGAGACTGAAGTTAGGCCAG; 3′ CACATAGCGTAAAAGGAGCAACATAG
Terms and licenses: Academic/Nonprofit Terms; Industry Terms: Not Available to Industry
Depositor comments: NM_001282430,ENST00000377566 . The transcription factor ORF portion of this plasmid was synthesized by Genewiz. Please test multiple small colonies in case of plasmid recombination. To make this collection available in a timely manner, a portion of this collection was not fully sequenced by Addgene. If an Addgene verified full plasmid sequence is not available, please contact us prior to placing an order to request the full sequence.
How to cite: TFORF1241 was a gift from Feng Zhang (Addgene plasmid # 141804 ; http://n2t.net/addgene:141804 ; RRID:Addgene_141804)
