[The description below was written by a language model from this plasmid's Addgene catalogue record and pLannotate feature annotations shown in this document.]
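Description:
TFORF1241 is a third-generation-style, self-inactivating lentiviral expression plasmid built on the pLX_TRC317 backbone and carrying the human transcription factor LBX2 as its open reading frame. It belongs to a barcoded transcription factor ORF collection in which each construct bears a unique 24-bp barcode, so that the factor delivered to a cell can be identified by sequencing in pooled overexpression screens, such as those probing directed differentiation. In bacteria the plasmid is maintained by a high-copy ColE1/pUC-type origin and selected with ampicillin through the β-lactamase gene. An f1 origin and remnants of a lac/T7/T3 cloning region are also present. The record notes a risk of recombination, as is common for plasmids with repeated LTRs.

The viral genome is transcribed from an RSV promoter fused to a truncated HIV-1 5' LTR, followed by the Ψ packaging signal with a partial gag fragment and the Rev response element for nuclear export of the full-length RNA. It ends in a ΔU3 3' LTR that inactivates LTR promoter activity after integration, with an SV40 polyadenylation signal downstream. Within this unit, an SV40 early promoter/origin drives puromycin N-acetyltransferase for selection of transduced mammalian cells. A cPPT/CTS element that aids nuclear import of the viral genome lies between this cassette and the EF-1α promoter, which drives constitutive LBX2 expression. A WPRE after the ORF enhances transcript stability and expression. The barcode is not annotated in the feature table, so its position is not explicitly recorded. The short region between the ORF and the WPRE is annotated only as a small U6 promoter fragment, which is probably a short sequence match rather than a functional Pol III promoter.
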