Features (pLannotate 1.2.2; 31 found; start..end, strand, type, name):
      5..231     +  promoter       RSV promoter: Rous sarcoma virus enhancer/promoter
    232..412     +  LTR            5' LTR (truncated): truncated 5' long terminal repeat (LTR) from HIV-1
    459..584     +  misc_feature   HIV-1 Ψ: packaging signal of human immunodeficiency virus type 1
    568..931     +  CDS            HIV-1 gag (fragment): gag protein from human immunodeficiency virus 1; gag
   1077..1310    +  misc_feature   RRE: The Rev response element (RRE) of HIV-1 allows for Rev-dependent mRNA export from the nucleus to the cytoplasm.
   1687..1713    +  CDS            Rev (fragment): human immunodeficiency virus 1 (HIV-1) Rev protein; rev; enhances nuclear export of unspliced and incompletely spliced viral mRNAs
   1720..1743    +  promoter       SV40 promoter (fragment): SV40 early promoter
   1744..1815    +  promoter       SV40 promoter (fragment): SV40 enhancer and early promoter
   1839..1974    +  rep_origin     SV40 ori: SV40 origin of replication
   2020..2616    +  CDS            PuroR (fragment): puromycin N-acetyltransferase; pac from Streptomyces; confers resistance to puromycin
   2665..2782    +  misc_feature   cPPT/CTS: central polypurine tract and central termination sequence of HIV-1
   2847..2913    +  CDS            small t antigen (fragment): SV40 (simian virus 40) small t antigen
   2920..4098    +  promoter       EF-1α promoter: strong constitutive promoter for human elongation factor EF-1α
   4115..4708    +  CDS            LBX2: LBX2_HUMAN - Experimental evidence at protein level: Swiss-Prot protein existence level 1. Transcription factor. From Homo sapiens (Human).
   4724..4777    +  promoter       U6 promoter (fragment): RNA polymerase III promoter for human U6 snRNA
   4819..5407    +  misc_feature   WPRE: woodchuck hepatitis virus posttranscriptional regulatory element
   5458..5477    +  misc_feature   cPPT/CTS (fragment): central polypurine tract and central termination sequence of HIV-1
   5479..5712    +  LTR            3' LTR (ΔU3): self-inactivating 3' long terminal repeat (LTR) from HIV-1
   5790..5911    +  polyA_signal   SV40 poly(A) signal: SV40 polyadenylation signal
   5951..6086    +  rep_origin     SV40 ori: SV40 origin of replication
   6107..6125    -  promoter       T7 promoter: promoter for bacteriophage T7 RNA polymerase
   6133..6288    +  CDS            lacZα (fragment): LacZα fragment of β-galactosidase; lacZ fragment
   6293..6721    +  rep_origin     f1 ori (sequence partly withheld): f1 bacteriophage origin of replication; arrow indicates direction of (+) strand synthesis
   6774..6878    +  promoter       AmpR promoter: bla
   6879..7739    +  CDS            AmpR: β-lactamase; bla; confers resistance to ampicillin, carbenicillin, and related antibiotics
   7910..8498    +  rep_origin     ori: high-copy-number ColE1/pMB1/pBR322/pUC origin of replication
   8681..8773    +  CDS            lacI (fragment): lac repressor; lacI; The lac repressor binds to the lac operator to inhibit transcription in E. coli. This inhibition can be relieved by adding lactose or isopropyl-β-D-thiogalactopyranoside (IPTG).
   8786..8807    +  protein_bind   CAP binding site: CAP binding activates transcription in the presence of cAMP. E. coli catabolite activator protein
   8822..8852    +  promoter       lac promoter: promoter for the E. coli lac operon
   8860..8876    +  protein_bind   lac operator: The lac repressor binds to the lac operator to inhibit transcription in E. coli. This inhibition can be relieved by adding lactose or isopropyl-β-D-thiogalactopyranoside (IPTG). lac repressor encoded by lacI
   8921..8939    +  promoter       T3 promoter: promoter for bacteriophage T3 RNA polymerase
>Addgene plasmid #141804 | TFORF1241 | addgene full sequence | sequence record 391422 | Addgene NGS Result
TTAATGTAGTCTTATGCAATACTCTTGTAGTCTTGCAACATGGTAACGATGAGTTAGCAACATGCCTTAC
AAGGAGAGAAAAAGCACCGTGCATGCCGATTGGTGGAAGTAAGGTGGTACGATCGTGCCTTATTAGGAAG
GCAACAGACGGGTCTGACATGGATTGGACGAACCACTGAATTGCCGCATTGCAGAGATATTGTATTTAAG
TGCCTAGCTCGATACATAAACGGGTCTCTCTGGTTAGACCAGATCTGAGCCTGGGAGCTCTCTGGCTAAC
TAGGGAACCCACTGCTTAAGCCTCAATAAAGCTTGCCTTGAGTGCTTCAAGTAGTGTGTGCCCGTCTGTT
GTGTGACTCTGGTAACTAGAGATCCCTCAGACCCTTTTAGTCAGTGTGGAAAATCTCTAGCAGTGGCGCC
CGAACAGGGACTTGAAAGCGAAAGGGAAACCAGAGGAGCTCTCTCGACGCAGGACTCGGCTTGCTGAAGC
GCGCACGGCAAGAGGCGAGGGGCGGCGACTGGTGAGTACGCCAAAAATTTTGACTAGCGGAGGCTAGAAG
GAGAGAGATGGGTGCGAGAGCGTCAGTATTAAGCGGGGGAGAATTAGATCGCGATGGGAAAAAATTCGGT
TAAGGCCAGGGGGAAAGAAAAAATATAAATTAAAACATATAGTATGGGCAAGCAGGGAGCTAGAACGATT
CGCAGTTAATCCTGGCCTGTTAGAAACATCAGAAGGCTGTAGACAAATACTGGGACAGCTACAACCATCC
CTTCAGACAGGATCAGAAGAACTTAGATCATTATATAATACAGTAGCAACCCTCTATTGTGTGCATCAAA
GGATAGAGATAAAAGACACCAAGGAAGCTTTAGACAAGATAGAGGAAGAGCAAAACAAAAGTAAGACCAC
CGCACAGCAAGCGGCCGCTGATCTTCAGACCTGGAGGAGGAGATATGAGGGACAATTGGAGAAGTGAATT
ATATAAATATAAAGTAGTAAAAATTGAACCATTAGGAGTAGCACCCACCAAGGCAAAGAGAAGAGTGGTG
CAGAGAGAAAAAAGAGCAGTGGGAATAGGAGCTTTGTTCCTTGGGTTCTTGGGAGCAGCAGGAAGCACTA
TGGGCGCAGCGTCAATGACGCTGACGGTACAGGCCAGACAATTATTGTCTGGTATAGTGCAGCAGCAGAA
CAATTTGCTGAGGGCTATTGAGGCGCAACAGCATCTGTTGCAACTCACAGTCTGGGGCATCAAGCAGCTC
CAGGCAAGAATCCTGGCTGTGGAAAGATACCTAAAGGATCAACAGCTCCTGGGGATTTGGGGTTGCTCTG
GAAAACTCATTTGCACCACTGCTGTGCCTTGGAATGCTAGTTGGAGTAATAAATCTCTGGAACAGATTTG
GAATCACACGACCTGGATGGAGTGGGACAGAGAAATTAACAATTACACAAGCTTAATACACTCCTTAATT
GAAGAATCGCAAAACCAGCAAGAAAAGAATGAACAAGAATTATTGGAATTAGATAAATGGGCAAGTTTGT
GGAATTGGTTTAACATAACAAATTGGCTGTGGTATATAAAATTATTCATAATGATAGTAGGAGGCTTGGT
AGGTTTAAGAATAGTTTTTGCTGTACTTTCTATAGTGAATAGAGTTAGGCAGGGATATTCACCATTATCG
TTTCAGACCCACCTCCCAACCCCGAGGGGACCCATGCATTGCATCTCAATTAGTCAGCAACCAGGTGTGG
AAAGTCCCCAGGCTCCCCAGCAGGCAGAAGTATGCAAAGCATGCGTCTCAATTAGTCAGCAACCATAGTC
CCGCCCCTAACTCCGCCCATCCCGCCCCTAACTCCGCCCAGTTCCGCCCATTCTCCGCCCCATGGCTGAC
TAATTTTTTTTATTTATGCAGAGGCCGAGGCCGCCTCGGCCTCTGAGCTATTCCAGAAGTAGTGAGGAGG
CTTTTTTGGAGGCCTAGGCTTTTGCAAAAAGCTTTCTAGAGGTACCACCGGAGCTTACCATGACCGAGTA
CAAGCCCACGGTGCGCCTCGCCACCCGCGACGACGTCCCCAGGGCCGTACGCACCCTCGCCGCCGCGTTC
GCCGACTACCCCGCCACGCGCCACACCGTCGATCCGGACCGCCACATCGAGCGGGTCACCGAGCTGCAAG
AACTCTTCCTCACGCGCGTCGGGCTCGACATCGGCAAGGTGTGGGTCGCGGACGACGGCGCCGCCGTGGC
GGTCTGGACCACGCCGGAGAGCGTCGAAGCGGGGGCGGTGTTCGCCGAGATCGGCCCGCGCATGGCCGAG
TTGAGCGGTTCCCGGCTGGCCGCGCAGCAACAGATGGAAGGCCTCCTGGCGCCGCACCGGCCCAAGGAGC
CCGCGTGGTTCCTGGCCACCGTCGGCGTCTCGCCCGACCACCAGGGCAAGGGTCTGGGCAGCGCCGTCGT
GCTCCCCGGAGTGGAGGCGGCCGAGCGCGCCGGGGTGCCCGCCTTCCTGGAGACCTCCGCGCCCCGCAAC
CTCCCCTTCTACGAGCGGCTCGGCTTCACCGTCACCGCCGACGTCGAGGTGCCCGAAGGACCGCGCACCT
GGTGCATGACCCGCAAGCCCGGTGCCAGTTAACGAATTCTAGATCTTGAGACAAATGGCAGTATTCATCC
ACAATTTTAAAAGAAAAGGGGGGATTGGGGGGTACAGTGCAGGGGAAAGAATAGTAGACATAATAGCAAC
AGACATACAAACTAAAGAATTACAAAAACAAATTACAAAAATTCAAAATTTTCGGGTTTATTACAGGGAC
AGCAGAGATCCACTTTGGCGCCGGCTCGAGGCCTGCAGGTGCAAAGATGGATAAAGTTTTAAACAGAGAG
GAATCTTTGCAGCTAATGGACCTTCTAGGTCTTGAAAGGAGTGGGAATTGGCTCCGGTGCCCGTCAGTGG
GCAGAGCGCACATCGCCCACAGTCCCCGAGAAGTTGGGGGGAGGGGTCGGCAATTGAACCGGTGCCTAGA
GAAGGTGGCGCGGGGTAAACTGGGAAAGTGATGTCGTGTACTGGCTCCGCCTTTTTCCCGAGGGTGGGGG
AGAACCGTATATAAGTGCAGTAGTCGCCGTGAACGTTCTTTTTCGCAACGGGTTTGCCGCCAGAACACAG
GTAAGTGCCGTGTGTGGTTCCCGCGGGCCTGGCCTCTTTACGGGTTATGGCCCTTGCGTGCCTTGAATTA
CTTCCACCTGGCTGCAGTACGTGATTCTTGATCCCGAGCTTCGGGTTGGAAGTGGGTGGGAGAGTTCGAG
GCCTTGCGCTTAAGGAGCCCCTTCGCCTCGTGCTTGAGTTGAGGCCTGGCCTGGGCGCTGGGGCCGCCGC
GTGCGAATCTGGTGGCACCTTCGCGCCTGTCTCGCTGCTTTCGATAAGTCTCTAGCCATTTAAAATTTTT
GATGACCTGCTGCGACGCTTTTTTTCTGGCAAGATAGTCTTGTAAATGCGGGCCAAGATCTGCACACTGG
TATTTCGGTTTTTGGGGCCGCGGGCGGCGACGGGGCCCGTGCGTCCCAGCGCACATGTTCGGCGAGGCGG
GGCCTGCGAGCGCGGCCACCGAGAATCGGACGGGGGTAGTCTCAAGCTGGCCGGCCTGCTCTGGTGCCTG
GCCTCGCGCCGCCGTGTATCGCCCCGCCCTGGGCGGCAAGGCTGGCCCGGTCGGCACCAGTTGCGTGAGC
GGAAAGATGGCCGCTTCCCGGCCCTGCTGCAGGGAGCTCAAAATGGAGGACGCGGCGCTCGGGAGAGCGG
GCGGGTGAGTCACCCACACAAAGGAAAAGGGCCTTTCCGTCCTCAGCCGTCGCTTCATGTGACTCCACGG
AGTACCGGGCGCCGTCCAGGCACCTCGATTAGTTCTCGAGCTTTTGGAGTACGTCGTCTTTAGGTTGGGG
GGAGGGGTTTTATGCGATGGAGTTTCCCCACACTGAGTGGGTGGAGACTGAAGTTAGGCCAGCTTGGCAC
TTGATGTAATTCTCCTTGGAATTTGCCCTTTTTGAGTTTGGATCTTGGTTCATTCTCAAGCCTCAGACAG
TGGTTCAAAGTTTTTTTCTTCCATTTCAGGTGTCGTGAGGCTAGCACCGCCACCATGAACTCGGGACGCG
AGCCCCGAACACCCCGGACACTCTTAAGCATCGCAGACATCCTAGCCCCGCGCATGGTCCCCCGAGCACC
CTCTGCGCCGCAGCTTCCAGAGTCGGGTCCGGGTCCAACGTCGCCGCTGTGCGCGCTGGAGGAGCTGACT
AGTAAAACTTTCCGCGGACTTGACGCGCGCGCTCTGCAGCCCTCTGAAGGGCGGGCAGGTCCGGACGCGC
TGGGCCCTGGTCCCTTCGGCCGCAAACGGCGCAAGTCACGCACTGCGTTCACCGCGCAACAGGTGCTGGA
GCTGGAGCGGCGCTTCGTCTTCCAGAAGTACCTGGCGCCGTCCGAGCGAGACGGGCTAGCTACGCGACTC
GGCCTGGCCAACGCGCAGGTGGTCACTTGGTTCCAGAACCGGCGAGCCAAGCTCAAGCGCGATGTGGAGG
AGATGCGCGCCGACGTCGCCTCGCTACGCGCGTTGTCCCCGGAAGTCCTGTGCAGCTTAGCACTGCCCGA
AGGCGCTCCAGATCCCGGCCTCTGCCTCGGCCCTGCCGGCCCTGACTCCCGGCCCCACCTGTCAGACGAG
GAGATACAGGTGGACGATTAGTAATGAACTAGTCCGTAACTTGAAAGTATTTCGATTTCTTGGCTTTATA
TATCTTGTGGAAAGGACGATGATTCCTACTGTGGCTTTGAGCTACGCGTTAAGTCGACAATCAACCTCTG
GATTACAAAATTTGTGAAAGATTGACTGGTATTCTTAACTATGTTGCTCCTTTTACGCTATGTGGATACG
CTGCTTTAATGCCTTTGTATCATGCTATTGCTTCCCGTATGGCTTTCATTTTCTCCTCCTTGTATAAATC
CTGGTTGCTGTCTCTTTATGAGGAGTTGTGGCCCGTTGTCAGGCAACGTGGCGTGGTGTGCACTGTGTTT
GCTGACGCAACCCCCACTGGTTGGGGCATTGCCACCACCTGTCAGCTCCTTTCCGGGACTTTCGCTTTCC
CCCTCCCTATTGCCACGGCGGAACTCATCGCCGCCTGCCTTGCCCGCTGCTGGACAGGGGCTCGGCTGTT
GGGCACTGACAATTCCGTGGTGTTGTCGGGGAAATCATCGTCCTTTCCTTGGCTGCTCGCCTGTGTTGCC
ACCTGGATTCTGCGCGGGACGTCCTTCTGCTACGTCCCTTCGGCCCTCAATCCAGCGGACCTTCCTTCCC
GCGGCCTGCTGCCGGCTCTGCGGCCTCTTCCGCGTCTTCGCCTTCGCCCTCAGACGAGTCGGATCTCCCT
TTGGGCCGCCTCCCCGCGTCGACTTTAAGACCAATGACTTACAAGGCAGCTGTAGATCTTAGCCACTTTT
TAAAAGAAAAGGGGGGACTGGAAGGGCTAATTCACTCCCAACGAAGACAAGATCTGCTTTTTGCTTGTAC
TGGGTCTCTCTGGTTAGACCAGATCTGAGCCTGGGAGCTCTCTGGCTAACTAGGGAACCCACTGCTTAAG
CCTCAATAAAGCTTGCCTTGAGTGCTTCAAGTAGTGTGTGCCCGTCTGTTGTGTGACTCTGGTAACTAGA
GATCCCTCAGACCCTTTTAGTCAGTGTGGAAAATCTCTAGCAGTACGTATAGTAGTTCATGTCATCTTAT
TATTCAGTATTTATAACTTGCAAAGAAATGAATATCAGAGAGTGAGAGGAACTTGTTTATTGCAGCTTAT
AATGGTTACAAATAAAGCAATAGCATCACAAATTTCACAAATAAAGCATTTTTTTCACTGCATTCTAGTT
GTGGTTTGTCCAAACTCATCAATGTATCTTATCATGTCTGGCTCTAGCTATCCCGCCCCTAACTCCGCCC
ATCCCGCCCCTAACTCCGCCCAGTTCCGCCCATTCTCCGCCCCATGGCTGACTAATTTTTTTTATTTATG
CAGAGGCCGAGGCCGCCTCGGCCTCTGAGCTATTCCAGAAGTAGTGAGGAGGCTTTTTTGGAGGCCTAGG
GACGTACCCAATTCGCCCTATAGTGAGTCGTATTACGCGCGCTCACTGGCCGTCGTTTTACAACGTCGTG
ACTGGGAAAACCCTGGCGTTACCCAACTTAATCGCCTTGCAGCACATCCCCCTTTCGCCAGCTGGCGTAA
TAGCGAAGAGGCCCGCACCGATCGCCCTTCCCAACAGTTGCGCAGCCTGAATGGCGAATGGG
[124 nt withheld, positions 6293-6416]
C
[91 nt withheld, positions 6418-6508]
A
[49 nt withheld, positions 6510-6558]
CCTTTGACGTTGGAGTCCACGTTCTTT
[37 nt withheld, positions 6586-6622]
ACCCTATCTCGGTCTATTCTTTTGATTTATAAGGGATTTTGCCGATTTCGGCCTATTGGTTAAAAAATGA
GCTGATTTAACAAAAATTTAACGCGAATTTTAACAAAATATTAACGCTTACAATTTAGGTGGCACTTTTC
GGGGAAATGTGCGCGGAACCCCTATTTGTTTATTTTTCTAAATACATTCAAATATGTATCCGCTCATGAG
ACAATAACCCTGATAAATGCTTCAATAATATTGAAAAAGGAAGAGTATGAGTATTCAACATTTCCGTGTC
GCCCTTATTCCCTTTTTTGCGGCATTTTGCCTTCCTGTTTTTGCTCACCCAGAAACGCTGGTGAAAGTAA
AAGATGCTGAAGATCAGTTGGGTGCACGAGTGGGTTACATCGAACTGGATCTCAACAGCGGTAAGATCCT
TGAGAGTTTTCGCCCCGAAGAACGTTTTCCAATGATGAGCACTTTTAAAGTTCTGCTATGTGGCGCGGTA
TTATCCCGTATTGACGCCGGGCAAGAGCAACTCGGTCGCCGCATACACTATTCTCAGAATGACTTGGTTG
AGTACTCACCAGTCACAGAAAAGCATCTTACGGATGGCATGACAGTAAGAGAATTATGCAGTGCTGCCAT
AACCATGAGTGATAACACTGCGGCCAACTTACTTCTGACAACGATCGGAGGACCGAAGGAGCTAACCGCT
TTTTTGCACAACATGGGGGATCATGTAACTCGCCTTGATCGTTGGGAACCGGAGCTGAATGAAGCCATAC
CAAACGACGAGCGTGACACCACGATGCCTGTAGCAATGGCAACAACGTTGCGCAAACTATTAACTGGCGA
ACTACTTACTCTAGCTTCCCGGCAACAATTAATAGACTGGATGGAGGCGGATAAAGTTGCAGGACCACTT
CTGCGCTCGGCCCTTCCGGCTGGCTGGTTTATTGCTGATAAATCTGGAGCCGGTGAGCGTGGGTCTCGCG
GTATCATTGCAGCACTGGGGCCAGATGGTAAGCCCTCCCGTATCGTAGTTATCTACACGACGGGGAGTCA
GGCAACTATGGATGAACGAAATAGACAGATCGCTGAGATAGGTGCCTCACTGATTAAGCATTGGTAACTG
TCAGACCAAGTTTACTCATATATACTTTAGATTGATTTAAAACTTCATTTTTAATTTAAAAGGATCTAGG
TGAAGATCCTTTTTGATAATCTCATGACCAAAATCCCTTAACGTGAGTTTTCGTTCCACTGAGCGTCAGA
CCCCGTAGAAAAGATCAAAGGATCTTCTTGAGATCCTTTTTTTCTGCGCGTAATCTGCTGCTTGCAAACA
AAAAAACCACCGCTACCAGCGGTGGTTTGTTTGCCGGATCAAGAGCTACCAACTCTTTTTCCGAAGGTAA
CTGGCTTCAGCAGAGCGCAGATACCAAATACTGTTCTTCTAGTGTAGCCGTAGTTAGGCCACCACTTCAA
GAACTCTGTAGCACCGCCTACATACCTCGCTCTGCTAATCCTGTTACCAGTGGCTGCTGCCAGTGGCGAT
AAGTCGTGTCTTACCGGGTTGGACTCAAGACGATAGTTACCGGATAAGGCGCAGCGGTCGGGCTGAACGG
GGGGTTCGTGCACACAGCCCAGCTTGGAGCGAACGACCTACACCGAACTGAGATACCTACAGCGTGAGCT
ATGAGAAAGCGCCACGCTTCCCGAAGGGAGAAAGGCGGACAGGTATCCGGTAAGCGGCAGGGTCGGAACA
GGAGAGCGCACGAGGGAGCTTCCAGGGGGAAACGCCTGGTATCTTTATAGTCCTGTCGGGTTTCGCCACC
TCTGACTTGAGCGTCGATTTTTGTGATGCTCGTCAGGGGGGCGGAGCCTATGGAAAAACGCCAGCAACGC
GGCCTTTTTACGGTTCCTGGCCTTTTGCTGGCCTTTTGCTCACATGTTCTTTCCTGCGTTATCCCCTGAT
TCTGTGGATAACCGTATTACCGCCTTTGAGTGAGCTGATACCGCTCGCCGCAGCCGAACGACCGAGCGCA
GCGAGTCAGTGAGCGAGGAAGCGGAAGAGCGCCCAATACGCAAACCGCCTCTCCCCGCGCGTTGGCCGAT
TCATTAATGCAGCTGGCACGACAGGTTTCCCGACTGGAAAGCGGGCAGTGAGCGCAACGCAATTAATGTG
AGTTAGCTCACTCATTAGGCACCCCAGGCTTTACACTTTATGCTTCCGGCTCGTATGTTGTGTGGAATTG
TGAGCGGATAACAATTTCACACAGGAAACAGCTATGACCATGATTACGCCAAGCGCGCAATTAACCCTCA
CTAAAGGGAACAAAAGCTGGAGCTGCAAGC
