>Addgene plasmid #141804 | TFORF1241 | depositor partial sequence | sequence record 277549 | Insert
ACCGCCACCATGAACTCGGGACGCGAGCCCCGAACACCCCGGACACTCTTAAGCATCGCAGACATCCTAG
CCCCGCGCATGGTCCCCCGAGCACCCTCTGCGCCGCAGCTTCCAGAGTCGGGTCCGGGTCCAACGTCGCC
GCTGTGCGCGCTGGAGGAGCTGACTAGTAAAACTTTCCGCGGACTTGACGCGCGCGCTCTGCAGCCCTCT
GAAGGGCGGGCAGGTCCGGACGCGCTGGGCCCTGGTCCCTTCGGCCGCAAACGGCGCAAGTCACGCACTG
CGTTCACCGCGCAACAGGTGCTGGAGCTGGAGCGGCGCTTCGTCTTCCAGAAGTACCTGGCGCCGTCCGA
GCGAGACGGGCTAGCTACGCGACTCGGCCTGGCCAACGCGCAGGTGGTCACTTGGTTCCAGAACCGGCGA
GCCAAGCTCAAGCGCGATGTGGAGGAGATGCGCGCCGACGTCGCCTCGCTACGCGCGTTGTCCCCGGAAG
TCCTGTGCAGCTTAGCACTGCCCGAAGGCGCTCCAGATCCCGGCCTCTGCCTCGGCCCTGCCGGCCCTGA
CTCCCGGCCCCACCTGTCAGACGAGGAGATACAGGTGGACGATTAGTAATGAACTAGTCCGTAACTTGAA
AGTATTTCGATTTCTTGGCTTTATATATCTTGTGGAAAGGACGATGATTCCTACTGTGGCTTTGAGCT
