>Addgene plasmid #141804 | TFORF1241 | depositor partial sequence | sequence record 277550 | Barcode
TGATTCCTACTGTGGCTTTGAGCT
